>Addgene plasmid #199009 | pGL0_108 [TAmarelleT9] | addgene full sequence | sequence record 401255 | Addgene NGS Result
TAGCGTGCGAACAGCACGCTATTGTTGTATCATTACTCGCATCCATTCTCAGGCTGTCTCGTCTCGTCTC
CGAGGTCTCAGCTTGGAATCTCCTTCTCGCCTCTTTCGCTGAACACGAAAGCGAATCCGTTCAGCACACA
CTTTACGATATGGCGCAAAAAGTCCTCGGCTGCGTGCCGGAAGTGAAAGACATCCACCTCACCATGCCCA
ACAAGCATTGCCTGCTCGTGGACCTGTCCCGCTTCGGTCAGGACAATCCCAACGACGCTTGAGACCACCC
CAGGATACATAGATTACCACAACTCCGAGCCCTTCCACCTAGCGTGCTAACCACGCACGCTATTGTTGTA
TCCCATATAATGCAATCGTAGTCTACCTGACTGTACTTAGAAATGTGGCTTCGCCTTTGCCCACGCACCT
GATCGCTCCTCGTTTGCTTTTAAGGACCGGACGAACCACAGAGCATTAGAAGGCTAGGTGGAGGCTCAGT
GATGATAAGTCTGCGATGGTGGATGCATGTGTCATGGTCATAGCTGTTTCCTGTGTGAAATTGTTATCCG
CTCAGAGGGCACAATCCTATTCCGCGCTATCCGACAATCTCCAAGACATTAGGTGGAGTTCAGTTCGGCG
TATGGCATATGTCGCTGGAAAGAACATGTGAGCAAAAGGCCAGCAAAAGGCCAGGAACCGTAAAAAGGCC
GCGTTGCTGGCGTTTTTCCATAGGCTCCGCCCCCCTGACGAGCATCACAAAAATCGACGCTCAAGTCAGA
GGTGGCGAAACCCGACAGGACTATAAAGATACCAGGCGTTTCCCCCTGGAAGCTCCCTCGTGCGCTCTCC
TGTTCCGACCCTGCCGCTTACCGGATACCTGTCCGCCTTTCTCCCTTCGGGAAGCGTGGCGCTTTCTCAT
AGCTCACGCTGTAGGTATCTCAGTTCGGTGTAGGTCGTTCGCTCCAAGCTGGGCTGTGTGCACGAACCCC
CCGTTCAGCCCGACCGCTGCGCCTTATCCGGTAACTATCGTCTTGAGTCCAACCCGGTAAGACACGACTT
ATCGCCACTGGCAGCAGCCACTGGTAACAGGATTAGCAGAGCGAGGTATGTAGGCGGTGCTACAGAGTTC
TTGAAGTGGTGGCCTAACTACGGCTACACTAGAAGAACAGTATTTGGTATCTGCGCTCTGCTGAAGCCAG
TTACCTTCGGAAAAAGAGTTGGTAGCTCTTGATCCGGCAAACAAACCACCGCTGGTAGCGGTGGTTTTTT
TGTTTGCAAGCAGCAGATTACGCGCAGAAAAAAAGGATCTCAAGAAGATCCTTTGATCTTTTCTACGGGG
TCTGACGCTCTATTCAACAAAGCCGCCGTCCCGTCAAGTCAGCGTAAATGGGTAGGGGGCTTCAAATCGT
CCCCCCATACGATATAAGTTGTTACTAGTGCTTGGATTCTCACCAATAAAAAACGCCCGGCGGCAACCGA
GCGTTCTGAACAAATCCAGATGGAGTTCTGAGGTCATTACTGGATCTATCAACAGGAGTCCAAGCGAGCT
CGATATCAAATTACGCCCCGCCCTGCCACTCATCGCAGTACTGTTGTAATTCATTAAGCATTCTGCCGAC
ATGGAAGCCATCACAAACGGCATGATGAACCTGAATCGCCAGCGGCATCAGCACCTTGTCGCCTTGCGTA
TAATATTTGCCCATGGTGAAAACGGGGGCGAAGAAGTTGTCCATATTGGCCACGTTTAAATCAAAACTGG
TGAAACTCACCCAGGGATTGGCTGAGACGAAAAACATATTCTCAATAAACCCTTTAGGGAAATAGGCCAG
GTTTTCACCGTAACACGCCACATCTTGCGAATATATGTGTAGAAACTGCCGGAAATCGTCGTGGTATTCA
CTCCAGAGCGATGAAAACGTTTCAGTTTGCTCATGGAAAACGGTGTAACAAGGGTGAACACTATCCCATA
TCACCAGCTCACCGTCTTTCATTGCCATACGAAATTCCGGATGAGCATTCATCAGGCGGGCAAGAATGTG
AATAAAGGCCGGATAAAACTTGTGCTTATTTTTCTTTACGGTCTTTAAAAAGGCCGTAATATCCAGCTGA
ACGGTCTGGTTATAGGTACATTGAGCAACTGACTGAAATGCCTCAAAATGTTCTTTACGATGCCATTGGG
ATATATCAACGGTGGTATATCCAGTGATTTTTTTCTCCATTTTAGCTTCCTTAGCTCCTGAAAATCTCGA
TAACTCAAAAAATACGCCCGGTAGTGATCTTATTTCATTATGGTGAAAGTTGGAACCTCTTACGTGCCGA
TCAACGTCTCATTGATACCTGAAACAAAACCCATCGTACGGCCAAGGAAGTCTCCAATAACTGTGATCCA
CCACAAGCGCCAGGGTTTTCCCAGTCACGACGTTGTAAAACGACGGCCAGTCATGCATAATCCGCACGCA
TCTGGAATAAGGAAGTGCCATTCCGCCTGACCT
Features (pLannotate 1.2.2; 6 found; start..end, strand, type, name):
    549..564     -  protein_bind   lac operator (fragment): The lac repressor binds to the lac operator to inhibit transcription in E. coli. This inhibition can be relieved by adding lactose or isopropyl-β-D-thiogalactopyranoside (IPTG). lac repressor encoded by lacI
    715..1303    -  rep_origin     ori: high-copy-number ColE1/pMB1/pBR322/pUC origin of replication
   1436..1530    -  terminator     lambda t0 terminator: transcription terminator from phage lambda
   1554..2210    -  CDS            cat: CAT_ECOLX - Experimental evidence at protein level: Swiss-Prot protein existence level 1. This enzyme is an effector of chloramphenicol resistance in bacteria. From Escherichia coli. This protein is used as a marker in many commonly used cloning vectors, such as pACYC184.
   2211..2313    -  promoter       cat promoter: promoter of the E. coli cat gene encoding chloramphenicol acetyltransferase
   2388..2431    -  CDS            lacZα (fragment): LacZα fragment of β-galactosidase; lacZ fragment
