[The description below was written by a language model from this plasmid's Addgene catalogue record and pLannotate feature annotations shown in this document.]
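Description:
pGL0_108 [TAmarelleT9] is a small (about 2.5 kb) synthetic biology plasmid that serves as a Level 0 part in a hierarchical, modular DNA assembly scheme, built on the pGLDV_17 backbone. Level 0 plasmids of this kind act as storage vectors, each holding a single basic genetic element that can later be combined with other parts into larger constructs. It is propagated in E. coli at high copy number from a ColE1/pMB1/pUC-type origin. Selection is with chloramphenicol, through a cat (chloramphenicol acetyltransferase) gene driven by its native cat promoter and followed by the phage lambda t0 transcription terminator.

The stored part, TAmarelleT9, is a synthetic insert derived in part from a previously published plasmid. The name suggests a transcription terminator element, but the record does not state its function, and the automated annotation does not detect any feature corresponding to it, so its position and extent in the sequence are not defined here. The only other annotated elements are short fragments of a lac operator and of lacZα. These are probably remnants of a lacZα screening cassette in the parent vector that the part replaced, although the cloning method is recorded as unknown.

The plasmid belongs to a toolkit associated with work on high-throughput identification of functional origins of replication in non-model bacteria. In that context it would supply a standardized component for assembling test plasmids, rather than being used as a functional vector itself.
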