Addgene plasmid #199009: pGL0_108 [TAmarelleT9]
Purpose: Level 0 part
Depositing lab: Charlie Gilbert & Nili Ostrov & Cultivarium Tools. Depositing organization: Cultivarium, Convergent Research. Publication: A scalable framework for high-throughput identification of functional origins of replication in non-model bacteria. Gilbert C, Brumwell SL, Crits-Christoph A, Kang SC, Martin-Moldes Z, Alsharif W, Esmurria A, Nguyen M-A, Lee HH, Ostrov N. bioRxiv 2023.05.19.541510 10.1101/2023.05.19.541510.
Backbone
  Vector backbone: pGLDV_17
  Vector type: Synthetic Biology
Growth in bacteria
  Bacterial resistance: Chloramphenicol, 25 μg/mL
  Growth temperature: 37°C
  Growth strain: E. coli Zymo 10B
  Copy number: High Copy
Gene/Insert
  Gene/Insert name: TAmarelleT9
  Species: Synthetic
  Cloning method: Unknown
Resource information
  A portion of this plasmid was derived from a plasmid made by: María-Eugenia Guazzaroni (Amarelle et al. 2019 https://doi.org/10.1021/acssynbio.8b00507)
Terms and licenses: Academic/Nonprofit Terms; Industry Terms: Not Available to Industry
How to cite: pGL0_108 [TAmarelleT9] was a gift from Charlie Gilbert & Nili Ostrov & Cultivarium Tools (Addgene plasmid # 199009 ; http://n2t.net/addgene:199009 ; RRID:Addgene_199009)
